>Addgene plasmid #196744 | pGG-PIP06 | addgene full sequence | sequence record 395620 | Addgene NGS Result
GACGAAAGGGCCTCGTGATACGCCTATTTTTATAGGTTAATGTCATGATAATAATGGTTTCTTAGACGTC
AGGTGGCACTTTTCGGGGAAATGTGCGCGGAACCCCTATTTGTTTATTTTTCTAAATACATTCAAATATG
TATCCGCTCATGAGACAATAACCCTGATAAATGCTTCAATAATATTGAAAAAGGAAGAGTATGAGTATTC
AACATTTCCGTGTCGCCCTTATTCCCTTTTTTGCGGCATTTTGCCTTCCTGTTTTTGCTCACCCAGAAAC
GCTGGTGAAAGTAAAAGATGCTGAAGATCAGTTGGGTGCACGAGTGGGTTACATCGAACTGGATCTCAAC
AGCGGTAAGATCCTTGAGAGTTTTCGCCCCGAAGAACGTTTTCCAATGATGAGCACTTTTAAAGTTCTGC
TATGTGGCGCGGTATTATCCCGTATTGACGCCGGGCAAGAGCAACTCGGTCGCCGCATACACTATTCTCA
GAATGACTTGGTTGAGTACTCACCAGTCACAGAAAAGCATCTTACGGATGGCATGACAGTAAGAGAATTA
TGCAGTGCTGCCATAACCATGAGTGATAACACTGCGGCCAACTTACTTCTGACAACGATCGGAGGACCGA
AGGAGCTAACCGCTTTTTTGCACAACATGGGGGATCATGTAACTCGCCTTGATCGTTGGGAACCGGAGCT
GAATGAAGCCATACCAAACGACGAGCGTGACACCACGATGCCTGTAGCAATGGCAACAACGTTGCGCAAA
CTATTAACTGGCGAACTACTTACTCTAGCTTCCCGGCAACAATTAATAGACTGGATGGAGGCGGATAAAG
TTGCAGGACCACTTCTGCGCTCGGCCCTTCCGGCTGGCTGGTTTATTGCTGATAAATCTGGAGCCGGTGA
GCGTGGCTCTCGAGGTATCATTGCAGCACTGGGGCCAGATGGTAAGCCCTCCCGTATCGTAGTTATCTAC
ACGACGGGGAGTCAGGCAACTATGGATGAACGAAATAGACAGATCGCTGAGATAGGTGCCTCACTGATTA
AGCATTGGTAACTGTCAGACCAAGTTTACTCATATATACTTTAGATTGATTTAAAACTTCATTTTTAATT
TAAAAGGATCTAGGTGAAGATCCTTTTTGATAATCTCATGACCAAAATCCCTTAACGTGAGTTTTCGTTC
CACTGAGCGTCAGACCCCGTAGAAAAGATCAAAGGATCTTCTTGAGATCCTTTTTTTCTGCGCGTAATCT
GCTGCTTGCAAACAAAAAAACCACCGCTACCAGCGGTGGTTTGTTTGCCGGATCAAGAGCTACCAACTCT
TTTTCCGAAGGTAACTGGCTTCAGCAGAGCGCAGATACCAAATACTGTTCTTCTAGTGTAGCCGTAGTTA
GGCCACCACTTCAAGAACTCTGTAGCACCGCCTACATACCTCGCTCTGCTAATCCTGTTACCAGTGGCTG
CTGCCAGTGGCGATAAGTCGTGTCTTACCGGGTTGGACTCAAGACGATAGTTACCGGATAAGGCGCAGCG
GTCGGGCTGAACGGGGGGTTCGTGCACACAGCCCAGCTTGGAGCGAACGACCTACACCGAACTGAGATAC
CTACAGCGTGAGCTATGAGAAAGCGCCACGCTTCCCGAAGGGAGAAAGGCGGACAGGTATCCGGTAAGCG
GCAGGGTCGGAACAGGAGAGCGCACGAGGGAGCTTCCAGGGGGAAACGCCTGGTATCTTTATAGTCCTGT
CGGGTTTCGCCACCTCTGACTTGAGCGTCGATTTTTGTGATGCTCGTCAGGGGGGCGGAGCCTATGGAAA
AACGCCAGCAACGCGGCCTTTTTACGGTTCCTGGCCTTTTGCTGGCCTTTTGCTCACATGTTCTTTCCTG
CGTTATCCCCTGATTCTGTGGATAACCGTATTACCGCCTTTGAGTGAGCTGATACCGCTCGCCGCAGCCG
AACGACCGAGCGCAGCGAGTCAGTGAGCGAGGAAGCGGAAGAGCGCCCAATACGCAAACCGCCTCTCCCC
GCGCGTTGGCCGATTCATTAATGCAGCTGGCACGACAGGTTTCCCGACTGGAAAGCGGGCAGTGAGCGCA
ACGCAATTAATGTGAGTTAGCTCACTCATTAGGCACCCCAGGCTTTACACTTTATGCTTCCGGCTCGTAT
GTTGTGTGGAATTGTGAGCGGATAACAATTTCACACGAGCTATTTAGGTGACACTATAGAAGTGAAGCTT
GGTCTCAACCTGTTTTTTGGAAACAGAGAGAAAACTCAAAAGCCCATGAAGCAAGCTCTGAGATAAAATT
ACAAACAGAAGAATGCTAAAGTGGGACTTTTAGATGGTTGGAGAGAATTATGCATGTGTGTGGCAATGAT
TAGCGTAGTGTGGTGGTGACAACAAACAAAGGTGGAGGAAGATAGAAAGTCGATAGATACCTTACCTCGA
AAATTCGTCTCTCTCTTTGATTATTTTTGTATATATAAATAGAAAAAAGTAGTAGTAAATAAGAAAATTG
GATACAGACACAGATATGTCGTGAAAAGGGCACTAAAATATTGGATGGTGCATGTGAATCGTCAAAAAGT
GGCAAGGAGAAAGTGAAAGTCTTCACGAATTATATTTTGGTTTATATATAAAAGAAGAAGAAAGAAGAAG
AAAGAAGAAGAAAGAAGATGGATGATACACAATCGGTCACGGACTCACGGGTAGGAAGGATTGTGAGGCG
TTACAATCTCGTCAGACTTCCAAGTCTTAATCTGATGGGCCTTTAAATAGCCTACTGTACTGAGTTGTTT
GTTGTGTTTTTGTTTTGTTTTTTAATGCCAAACTAAGGTATATGTCCGTATTTTATTGCTGGCAACATAT
ACTCTGTCCGTTTGTGTTTTTTGTTTTTTATTTCATTTTTCCTCAAAATTACTTTTGTTCTTTTAAAAAT
ATTAAATGGCATAAATAGTTAAACTATCAACCAGTAAATTATATATGATACAATAATGTTTTTTGTTTTG
TTTAATTCATTGGACCAGATGGATTATTCAGCTTACATTTTTCAATATTGAATTGTAATTTTTTAGAGCT
ATAATCTTTAAAAAAGAATAAAAAAATCAAAAAAGCTTTTGCTCATCTTTGGAATAAACGAACTTGCTAT
TAAGACCAAGCCCAATAAACAATAAAAGCCCGAAAAAATAGAGCTGGGCCGGTAATTAGGATTATGATGA
TGGTATATAACTCACTATCAACTATCATGAGTTCATGACCATCATGGTTTATATCTAATGTCATATGATG
GATGATGATAAGGTGGGCGAACATAACAAACATGATTCGGAATGAAGTCGTGCGTCTTTGACTTTGACTA
GCTCTAAAAAAGCTTTGAAAATGCTCGTCCACGTCATCATCCTCTTTGTCGTTTTCTCAATCTTAAATGT
CATTTTTTTAATATAGTTTTCACAGTACAACAACTCAACCCAGTAAAATCCCTTCTTTAAGCAAAGAAAA
TAATTAAAATTCGTCTTCCTTCCTTGCTCTCGGCGATAACTTGGTTTCTCTCCTCTCTCTCATCTCTCTT
TGTTTCGACCCTTTTTTAGTATATTTCCAGGAAATATCTTCTTCCTCCTTTCGTTTTCTCTATCTCAGTT
TTCTCTCTTCTCAGCATTAAGTAGTCAACGGTCAGCGATCTCGGCGTTCCTTCTAATCGGAAAAGTCTAG
CTTCAGTTTCTTTTTTTTTTGCTTTTTTGGTTTCCGCGATTAATCGATTTGGGTATTTTGATTTTCTCTT
CAAATTAAGTCAACGGGTGGATACGCGTTGAGAGGGCTTTTCTCGTATTCTGCTTCTAATTTCATCATCT
TGGTATTACCTTGTGTGGGTGGTAGCTTAATCGAAGGATTCGAGATCCCTTTTATCAGGGGTTTTAACAA
TGATGGATTTTCTCTGATGAGGGATAGTTCTAGGGTTTGTTTTTAATCTCTTGAGGATAAACATGAGACC
GAATTCTCGCCCTATAGTGAGTCGTATTACCTGGCCGTCGTTTTACAACGTCGTGACTGGGAAAACCCTG
GCGTTACCCAACTTAATCGCCTTGCAGCACATCCCCCTTTCGCCAGCTGGCGTAATAGCGAAGAGGCCCG
CACCGATCGCCCTTCCCAACAGTTGCGCAGCCTGAATGGCGAATGGCGCCTGATGCGGTATTTTCTCCTT
ACGCATCTGTGCGGTATTTCACACCGCATATGGTGCACTCTCAGTACAATCTGCTCTGATGCCGCATAGT
TAAGCCAGCCCCGACACCCGCCAACACCCGCTGACGCGCCCTGACGGGCTTGTCTGCTCCCGGCATCCGC
TTACAGACAAGCTGTGACCGTCTCCGGGAGCTGCATGTGTCAGAGGTTTTCACCGTCATCACCGAAACGC
GCGA
Features (pLannotate 1.2.2; 13 found; start..end, strand, type, name):
     96..200     +  promoter       AmpR promoter: bla
    201..1061    +  CDS            AmpR: β-lactamase; bla; confers resistance to ampicillin, carbenicillin, and related antibiotics
   1232..1820    +  rep_origin     ori: high-copy-number ColE1/pMB1/pBR322/pUC origin of replication
   2003..2095    +  CDS            lacI (fragment): lac repressor; lacI; The lac repressor binds to the lac operator to inhibit transcription in E. coli. This inhibition can be relieved by adding lactose or isopropyl-β-D-thiogalactopyranoside (IPTG).
   2108..2129    +  protein_bind   CAP binding site: CAP binding activates transcription in the presence of cAMP. E. coli catabolite activator protein
   2144..2174    +  promoter       lac promoter: promoter for the E. coli lac operon
   2182..2198    +  protein_bind   lac operator: The lac repressor binds to the lac operator to inhibit transcription in E. coli. This inhibition can be relieved by adding lactose or isopropyl-β-D-thiogalactopyranoside (IPTG). lac repressor encoded by lacI
   2212..2230    +  promoter       SP6 promoter: promoter for bacteriophage SP6 RNA polymerase
   3090..3106    -  promoter       URA3 promoter (fragment): S. cerevisiae URA3
   4001..4019    -  promoter       T7 promoter: promoter for bacteriophage T7 RNA polymerase
   4021..4173    +  CDS            lacZα (fragment): LacZα fragment of β-galactosidase; lacZ fragment
   4179..4278    -  misc_feature   bom (fragment): basis of mobility region from pBR322
   4380..1       -  CDS            rop (fragment) (across the origin): Rop protein, which maintains plasmids at low copy number; rop
