[The description below was written by a language model from this plasmid's Addgene catalogue record and pLannotate feature annotations shown in this document.]
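Description:
pGG-PIP06 is a GreenGate entry vector built on the pGGA000 backbone, the module position that in the GreenGate Golden Gate cloning system is reserved for plant promoters. It carries a 1,731 bp fragment from the Arabidopsis thaliana BRI1-ASSOCIATED RECEPTOR KINASE 1 locus (BAK1, also known as SERK3; AT4G33430). Although the catalogue names the gene as the insert, the stated purpose makes clear that the cloned piece is the BAK1 promoter rather than the coding sequence. The plasmid totals about 4.4 kb and is propagated in E. coli through a high-copy ColE1/pUC-type origin, with selection on ampicillin provided by the bla β-lactamase gene under its own promoter.

The automated feature table annotates only backbone elements. These are the resistance cassette and origin, remnants of the lac region (a lacI fragment, CAP binding site, lac promoter and operator, and a lacZα fragment), small bom and rop fragments, and SP6 and T7 phage promoters. The two phage promoters flank an otherwise unannotated stretch whose length fits the promoter insert. A very short hit to a yeast URA3 promoter inside this stretch is most likely a chance match within the plant sequence rather than a functional part. The type IIS restriction sites and overhangs that define a GreenGate module are not annotated.

As a promoter module, the plasmid is not itself an expression construct. It is meant to be combined with other GreenGate entry modules (tags, coding sequences, terminators, plant resistance cassettes) into a plant transformation vector, placing a chosen payload under BAK1 regulatory control. The associated publication concerns phytohormone response zones in Arabidopsis roots colonized by Fusarium oxysporum, though the record does not say which assemblies used this module.
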