Addgene plasmid #196744: pGG-PIP06
Purpose: Contains BAK1 promoter
Depositing lab: Marc Somssich. Depositing organization: University of Melbourne. Publication: Resolving spatially distinct phytohormone response zones in Arabidopsis thaliana roots colonized by Fusarium oxysporum. Calabria J, Wang L, Rast-Somssich MI, Chen HW, Watt M, Persson S, Andersen TG, Idnurm A, Somssich M. J Exp Bot. 2025 Jan 17:erae516. doi: 10.1093/jxb/erae516. PubMed 39823275.
Backbone
  Vector backbone: pGGA000
  Total vector size (bp): 4415
  Vector type: GreenGate (GG) Entry Vector
Growth in bacteria
  Bacterial resistance: Ampicillin, 100 μg/mL
  Growth temperature: 37°C
  Growth strain: DH5alpha
  Copy number: High Copy
Gene/Insert
  Gene/Insert name: BRI1-ASSOCIATED RECEPTOR KINASE 1 (alt names: BAK1; AT4G33430)
  Species: A. thaliana (mustard weed)
  Insert size (bp): 1731
  Entrez Gene: BAK1 (a.k.a. AT4G33430, ATBAK1, ATSERK3, BRI1-associated receptor kinase, ELG, ELONGATED, F17M5.190, F17M5_190, RECEPTOR KINASES LIKE SERK 10, RKS10, SERK3, SOMATIC EMBRYOGENESIS RECEPTOR-LIKE KINASE 3)
Terms and licenses: Academic/Nonprofit Terms; Industry Terms: Not Available to Industry
Depositor comments: Please visit https://doi.org/10.1101/2022.12.20.521292 for bioRxiv preprint.
How to cite: pGG-PIP06 was a gift from Marc Somssich (Addgene plasmid # 196744 ; http://n2t.net/addgene:196744 ; RRID:Addgene_196744)
